Addgene plasmid #228210: pTBY1-T4gp61/41 fusion
Purpose: Expression in BL21(DE3) of T4 primase and helicase fusion with 24 amino acid linker
Depositing lab: Stephen Benkovic. Depositing organization: Pennsylvania State University. Publication: Coupling DNA unwinding activity with primer synthesis in the bacteriophage T4 primosome. Manosas M, Spiering MM, Zhuang Z, Benkovic SJ, Croquette V. Nat Chem Biol. 2009 Dec;5(12):904-12. doi: 10.1038/nchembio.236. Epub 2009 Oct 18. PubMed 19838204.
Backbone
  Vector backbone: pTBY1
  Backbone manufacturer: New England BioLabs
  Vector type: Bacterial Expression
Growth in bacteria
  Bacterial resistance: Ampicillin, 100 μg/mL
  Growth temperature: 37°C
  Growth strain: DH5alpha
  Copy number: Unknown
Gene/Insert
  Gene/Insert name: 61/41
  Species: Escherichia phage T4
  Promoter: T7
  Tag / fusion protein: Sce VMA intein-chitin binding domain (C terminal on backbone)
  Cloning method: Unknown
  Sequencing primers: 5′ TAATACGACTCACTATAGGG
Terms and licenses: Academic/Nonprofit Terms; Industry Terms: Not Available to Industry
How to cite: pTBY1-T4gp61/41 fusion was a gift from Stephen Benkovic (Addgene plasmid # 228210 ; http://n2t.net/addgene:228210 ; RRID:Addgene_228210)
