[The description below was written by a language model from this plasmid's Addgene catalogue record and pLannotate feature annotations shown in this document.]
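Description:
pTBY1-T4gp61/41 fusion is a bacterial expression plasmid built on the New England BioLabs pTBY1 backbone, an intein-based purification vector. It is designed to produce a single polypeptide in which the bacteriophage T4 primase (gp61) is joined to the T4 replicative helicase (gp41). According to the record, the two are connected by a 24 amino acid linker. This agrees with the feature table, where the gene 61 coding region lies upstream of gene 41 with a short unannotated gap between them. The plasmid replicates from a ColE1/pMB1-type origin and also carries the rop gene and a partial bom region. The catalogue lists copy number as unknown. An M13 phage origin is also present, and selection is by ampicillin through the β-lactamase gene. Small tetracycline-resistance and mbeC fragments appear to be nonfunctional backbone remnants.

Expression is driven by a T7 promoter followed by a lac operator and the T7 gene 10 ribosome binding site, with a T7 terminator downstream. A plasmid-borne lacI gene supplies repressor, so transcription is held off until IPTG induction in a host that provides T7 RNA polymerase, such as the BL21(DE3) strain named in the record. The C terminus of gp41 is fused directly to the Saccharomyces cerevisiae VMA1 intein, followed by the Bacillus circulans chitin binding domain. This arrangement lets the fusion be captured on chitin resin and then released by thiol-induced intein cleavage, leaving the affinity tag behind. Two rrnB T1 terminators upstream of the T7 promoter insulate the cassette from read-through transcription. The associated publication title indicates that the covalently linked primase-helicase was used to study how DNA unwinding is coupled to primer synthesis in the T4 primosome.
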