Features (pLannotate 1.2.2; 24 found; start..end, strand, type, name):
     51..98      -  terminator     T7 terminator: transcription terminator for bacteriophage T7 RNA polymerase
    106..155     -  CDS            SET1 (fragment): solubility-enhancement tag derived from T7 phage gene 10B
    177..332     -  CDS            CBD: chitin binding domain from chitinase A1 (Watanabe et al., 1994); Bacillus circulans chiA
    376..906     -  CDS            Sce VMA intein 3' region: modified 3' region of the intein from the yeast Vma1 subunit of the vacuolar ATPase (Chong et al., 1998); Saccharomyces cerevisiae VMA1; C-terminal cleavage of this intein can be induced by thiols.
    909..1727    -  CDS            Sce VMA intein 5' region: 5' region of the intein from the yeast Vma1 subunit of the vacuolar ATPase (Chong et al., 1998); Saccharomyces cerevisiae VMA1
   1728..3152    -  CDS            41: HELIC_BPT4 - Experimental evidence at protein level: Swiss-Prot protein existence level 1. ATP-dependent DNA helicase essential for viral DNA replication and recombination (PubMed:10871615). The helicase moves 5' -> 3' on the lagging strand template, unwinding the DNA duplex ahead of the leading strand polymerase at the replication fork and generating ssDNA for both leading and lagging strand synthesis (PubMed:11459969, PubMed:23578280). Interaction with the primase allows the primase to initiate lagging strand synthesis and fully activates the helicase (PubMed:22869700, PubMed:23578280). Load
   3228..4250    -  CDS            61: PRIM_BPT4 - Also known as 58 From Enterobacteria phage T4 (Bacteriophage T4).
   4258..4280    -  RBS            RBS: efficient ribosome binding site from bacteriophage T7 gene 10 (Olins and Rangwala, 1989)
   4295..4319    -  protein_bind   lac operator: The lac repressor binds to the lac operator to inhibit transcription in E. coli. This inhibition can be relieved by adding lactose or isopropyl-β-D-thiogalactopyranoside (IPTG). lac repressor encoded by lacI
   4320..4338    -  promoter       T7 promoter: promoter for bacteriophage T7 RNA polymerase
   4473..4559    -  terminator     rrnB T1 terminator: Escherichia coli rrnB; transcription terminator T1 from the E. coli rrnB gene
   4656..4742    -  terminator     rrnB T1 terminator: Escherichia coli rrnB; transcription terminator T1 from the E. coli rrnB gene
   4794..4887    +  CDS            TcR (fragment): tetracycline efflux protein; tet; confers resistance to tetracycline
   4895..4972    +  promoter       lacI promoter: lacI
   4973..6055    +  CDS            lacI: lac repressor; lacI; The lac repressor binds to the lac operator to inhibit transcription in E. coli. This inhibition can be relieved by adding lactose or isopropyl-β-D-thiogalactopyranoside (IPTG).
   6068..6089    +  protein_bind   CAP binding site: CAP binding activates transcription in the presence of cAMP. E. coli catabolite activator protein
   6104..6426    +  CDS            TcR (fragment): tetracycline efflux protein; tet; confers resistance to tetracycline
   6461..6571    -  CDS            mbeC (fragment): MBEC_ECOLX - Experimental evidence at protein level: Swiss-Prot protein existence level 1. Required for efficient mobilization of ColE1 plasmid and is thus essential to promote the specific transfer of the plasmid during conjugation. Probably functions by inducing DNA bending, helping the MbeA relaxase to melt the DNA around the nic site and cleave the phosphodiester bond. Binds specifically double-stranded DNA (dsDNA) containing the ColE1 oriT but does not recognize the inverted repeat (IR). From Escherichia coli.
   6612..6803    +  CDS            rop: Rop protein, which maintains plasmids at low copy number; rop
   6905..6995    +  misc_feature   bom (fragment): basis of mobility region from pBR322
   7172..7760    -  rep_origin     ori: high-copy-number ColE1/pMB1/pBR322/pUC origin of replication
   7871..8384    +  rep_origin     M13 ori (sequence partly withheld): M13 bacteriophage origin of replication; arrow indicates direction of (+) strand synthesis
   8426..9286    -  CDS            AmpR: β-lactamase; bla; confers resistance to ampicillin, carbenicillin, and related antibiotics
   9287..9391    -  promoter       AmpR promoter: bla
>Addgene plasmid #228210 | pTBY1-T4gp61/41 fusion | addgene full sequence | sequence record 455997 | Addgene NGS Result
CCGAAAAGTGCCACCTGACGTAGTTATCCGGATATAGTTCCTCCTTTCAGCAAAAAACCCCTCAAGACCC
GTTTAGAGGCCCCAAGGGGTTATGCTAGTTATTGCTCAGCGGTGGCAGCAGCCAACTCAGCTTCCTTTCG
GGCTTTGTTAGCAGCCGGATCCCCTTCCTGCAGTCATTGAAGCTGCCACAAGGCAGGAACGTTGGATGGT
TCCCATCCTGCCAAGGAGGTGTGGGGCTGCAAACATTTATACGTCTTGCCGTTATATGTGACCAATTGTC
CCGCAGTATAAGCTGTGTTGACCTGCCAAGCGGATACACCAGGATTTGTCGTGAGGCCTGAGTTCAGACC
GGTCAGGCCACCGCATGCATGGACGACAACCTGGGATCCAAGCAAAAACTGATGATCAGAATCATCAGAT
AAAGTAATCCCATAATAATCGTCTTCCTTCAATTCTTGTAACTCGAAATAAAATCCGCGGCACTCACGTG
CAAAAGCAGCGGCGGGAGCAGGCCTGAATTTTTTAGAGCCGGCACACTTCGAAAGAACGTTAAGCAAAAC
ATCTCCACCAGACATATAAATAGCATAACTAATTTTATGTTTGGTGACATTCATGTCAACCTTAGCAGGT
TCTGCGTTAACCGAGACTACTAAGCCTAAAGAACGAGCAAGGGAAACCAAACCATCTCTGACAGAAGTAT
GAATTGTCTTTATTGTTGCTTTAATACCATGCTCATCAGTAACATAGCCATCAGAATCAATTAGACCAGC
AAGAAATGTTTCACGAGTACCGATATTGTCCGTAGACAAGAAAGAAGGAATATTTTTGACACCGTCCTTC
AAGAATCCTAAGCCAACAATAGCGTCCCATAATGGATTCTCAGTATTAAGATTATTGCGAATACCATTAC
CTCTGACAACTTTAGAGTACAAATTAACAGTTTTGGCAACTTGTGGTTCTTTTCTGTCCTTATACTCGGC
GCACAAATTCAACTTTTCAGCATATTCAGTAACACGTTCCATCAAAGAAGTATCTCTGGAATCAACCGAA
AAAGTTGCCCTGTCAGACAATCCATCACCAATCCATAAACCAAGTAAATAAGCAAGTACTTTTGGACCTT
CAATGGTGAGATGAAACTTACTTTTTTGCATGTAGTCGAAAAAGTGGTCATTCTCATAAAGAATTGGAGC
GTAAGTCTGGTAGGTAGCTTTACGAACATGGGAACCCAACAGAGAAAGATCTCTGGCCTCAATAGTCCAC
TCAAAATAAGCTTTATTTGAAGCCTTTCTATAGGATTCTACTAATTCGTTGGCTCTCTCAGGCCCCTCAG
ATATTGGGTAGCTCTTTGAAACTTCCTTGACAAGCTCAACAATTCTACCGTCGGGGGCTTTCTTTTGGCC
CATCTCAAAAGTAATAACTTCAAAATATTCGACACCCTTAATGGTACGAGACAAACGGCGGACACTACGA
GGTGTTCTAACAACCAACTCATGGGTCGCATTACACGTAAACTTGAGTAATTCTGGCACTTCACGACTTG
AGTCACTTTTGTGGGCTCTGTGCTGACTTTTCTGCACGACGCTGTACATAGTTTCTCTTCCTCTGGGCAA
TTTAATTACCTCACGAGGTCTGCCATCTTTACCCATGACCTTATTACCAACCTCAATGTTTTCAATACAT
TCAATAGACCCATCCGCCATTAAAACATTGGTACCCTTGGCAAAGCAAAATTTTAATTCATTCGCCAAAG
CATCTAACTGAGCTCGAGTCGATTCATTTCTTTGATAGCGATTCTGCTCAGCCTGAATCTGTTGTGAACC
TGCTACTTCGTTCACTTCAGTTGGAGTAGAATCTTGTTCAATTTCTACCCATTTTTGATTTCCTTTTTGA
ACACCCATCAAAAACTTATTCCACTTATTCTTATCACCATATCGTGATTTGATTTGCTTAATGAGTTGTT
GTTCAGCAGCTGCTAGCTCCTCGGTTTCAATGACCGCAAGCATAAAATCGGCTGTTGCTGGAAGACCGGC
AGATTCTGCAATATCGCTCATGTTAACATCGGAAGAGTCCCAAGCTTGTTTACCAACCTGTGCTGCAGTC
CAAAGAACAGTTTCGGTTTCAACAGCCAGAGCACGTAATTCCTCTGCAATAGCTTTAACAGTTGTGTAAC
TATTTTCTGAATAAACTCTAATGCGGCAAGATTTACAAATACCTAGATAGTCGACAATAATGATTGTTGG
AACAAAATTCTTCTTGAGCTTCAATTCGTTTAAAAGTGATCGAAATGTATTAGCGTCTGCTCCACCAGTA
GGATACTGTTTAACGATTAAACGACCAAGAGTAGATTTCTCACGCCATTTTTCCATTTTTCCTTTATACT
CAGCGTAAGAAATATGCCCATCATCAATGTCATCAAGAGAAACATCAAGCATATTAGCGTCAATACGTTT
AGCACAGACTTCTTCTGCCATTTCCATGGAAATGTAAAGAACATTATGTCCGAGCTGTAAATAATCTGCC
GCTAATGAACACAATCCTAATGATTTACCAACGTTAACGCCAGCCATTAAAACGTTCAGTGTTCCAGTTT
CAGCTCCGCCTTTCGTAATTTTGTTCAGAATTCTGAGTTTAAATGGAACCTTACGAGCTTTATTCATATA
AGATAGCCAACGTGCTTCGTAGTCATCCATCCAATCATGACCAACGTAACTATCAAATGAAATTGATAAT
GCCTGGCGCATGATGTCAGGAATAGCACCAACATCCGGCATTTTCTTATTTCGTTTTTCCGGAGGAAGCT
CAGCATTAGTTTGAATTTCGATTATTTTAGACGTAGCATTAAACATCGCCCTTTGCTGAACATATTTTTC
TGTTTCTTTTACTAACCAGCTGTGGTCTTCCGGAGAATCAGCCAGTTTTGAAATAAGTGTTTTTACACCA
GAATATTCTGTTTCAGTAAATGAACTATTTTCTAATGCAACATTTAACGCATTAATAGATGGAACGCTAT
GGTACTCATTAACATGAGATTTAATTAATTTGAATGTATTTTTAGCTGGACCACTTTCAAAATATTCTGA
ATCCATATATGGCCAAACTTTTGAAAAATAAGCTTGATCAAATATGAGATGAGAAAGAATAATTTCTACC
ATGCTACCACCACCTTCGCTACCACCACCGGTACCACCACCTTCACCGCTACCACCACCTTCGCTACCAC
CACCACCCTTAGCATATTTAGATAGCCGCATTTTAGCCATTAACCCCTGGGCAATATTATTTTTCATATA
TTCCATAATTTGTTCAGGGGTTGCACCTTCCTTTCTAATCATATCATTAACATCTTTTGATTTCCAGGGA
GATTTATCCCAAAACATAACCCTTTCTCCTGCATCAACTAATTTAGTCATTCGTTTAATAGTGTCAGGGT
GACGAGGTTCATTATCTAAGACCCACACACGTCTATCTTTAAATGGAACAACTTCTAGGTCTAATTGACC
GCCCGTAATAGCTATACCATTTTCAATAAAAAGTGAATCTATAGGTCCTTCTAGAACATATACATCACCA
TCTTTAACTCGTTCGACTCCATAGATTTTTGTTGCCTCAGGATAAGCTTTGATGGTGATATATTTTTGAG
GAGCATCTTTCTTTAATGCACGTCCTTGAAAAGACTCAGCTTTTCCATTAGCATTATAAATTGGAATAAC
AAGACGAGGCTCAGAAATTTCCTTTTTGTATGTTCCCGGTGCTATGCTATTAACTAATTTAGGCCATTCG
GTTGTAAACCAAAGATATTTCCATTTATCCTTTGGAATACAACGAGCTTTTACGTATTTTATAATTGGAT
GGTCTTCCGCCAGTTTATCTAATCTAACACATGACGGAAGAGATTTAATTATTTTCTTCTCGGGTTGTTT
AGGAAGTTCTTTAGGTTTTTCTATTGGACGACTTTTACCTTTTTCTTTTCTTATTTCAAAGATATACTCA
CGATATAAATCGGGTTCAAACTCCTTTAAATATATTCCGATTGGTGCATGATAGTTACAGTTATAACAAT
GAATATTTCCTTCATTATTATCACCATAATACCATCCACGGGCTTTATTCTGGTCGGTTTTTGAATCTCC
ACAAACAGGGCATCTAAACCGTAATTTAAAAGTTGAACTATTATTTACTTGTGTGAATTTAGGTAAATGA
GCTAATGCACGGTATGCAAACTCATTATCAATCCAAGGTATTGATGACATATGTATATCTCCTTCTTAAA
GTTAAACAAAATTATTTCTAGAGGGGAATTGTTATCCGCTCACAATTCCCCTATAGTGAGTCGTATTAAT
TTCGCGGGATCGAGATCCCCGGTTTAAACCGGGAATTAATTCCGATCCCCAATTCCTGGCAGTTTATGGC
GGGCGTCCTGCCCGCCACCCTCCGGGCCGTTGCTTCGCAACGTTCAAATCCGCTCCCGGCGGATTTGTCC
TACTCAGGAGAGCGTTCACCGACAAACAACAGATAAAACGAAAGGCCCAGTCTTTCGACTGAGCCTTTCG
TTTTATTTGATGCCTGGGGAATTAATTCCTGGCAGTTTATGGCGGGCGTCCTGCCCGCCACCCTCCGGGC
CGTTGCTTCGCAACGTTCAAATCCGCTCCCGGCGGATTTGTCCTACTCAGGAGAGCGTTCACCGACAAAC
AACAGATAAAACGAAAGGCCCAGTCTTTCGACTGAGCCTTTCGTTTTATTTGATGCCTGGGGAATTGGGA
ATTAATTCTTGAAGACGAAAGGGCGGCATGCCGGCATGCACCATTCCTTGCGGCGGCGGTGCTCAACGGC
CTCAACCTACTACTGGGCTGCTTCCTAATGCAGGAGTCGCATAAGGGAGAGCGTCGAGATCCCGGACACC
ATCGAATGGCGCAAAACCTTTCGCGGTATGGCATGATAGCGCCCGGAAGAGAGTCAATTCAGGGTGGTGA
ATGTGAAACCAGTAACGTTATACGATGTCGCAGAGTATGCCGGTGTCTCTTATCAGACCGTTTCCCGCGT
GGTGAACCAGGCCAGCCACGTTTCTGCGAAAACGCGGGAAAAAGTGGAAGCGGCGATGGCGGAGCTGAAT
TACATTCCCAACCGCGTGGCACAACAACTGGCGGGCAAACAGTCGTTGCTGATTGGCGTTGCCACCTCCA
GTCTGGCCCTGCACGCGCCGTCGCAAATTGTCGCGGCGATTAAATCTCGCGCCGATCAACTGGGTGCCAG
CGTGGTGGTGTCGATGGTAGAACGAAGCGGCGTCGAAGCCTGTAAAGCGGCGGTGCACAATCTTCTCGCG
CAACGCGTCAGTGGGCTGATCATTAACTATCCGCTGGATGACCAGGATGCCATTGCTGTGGAAGCTGCCT
GCACTAATGTTCCGGCGTTATTTCTTGATGTCTCTGACCAGACACCCATCAACAGTATTATTTTCTCCCA
TGAAGACGGTACGCGACTGGGCGTGGAGCATCTGGTCGCATTGGGTCACCAGCAAATCGCGCTGTTAGCG
GGCCCATTAAGTTCTGTCTCGGCGCGTCTGCGTCTGGCTGGCTGGCATAAATATCTCACTCGCAATCAAA
TTCAGCCGATAGCGGAACGGGAAGGCGACTGGAGTGCCATGTCCGGTTTTCAACAAACCATGCAAATGCT
GAATGAGGGCATCGTTCCCACTGCGATGCTGGTTGCCAACGATCAGATGGCGCTGGGCGCAATGCGCGCC
ATTACCGAGTCCGGGCTGCGCGTTGGTGCGGATATCTCGGTAGTGGGATACGACGATACCGAAGACAGCT
CATGTTATATCCCGCCGTTAACCACCATCAAACAGGATTTTCGCCTGCTGGGGCAAACCAGCGTGGACCG
CTTGCTGCAACTCTCTCAGGGCCAGGCGGTGAAGGGCAATCAGCTGTTGCCCGTCTCACTGGTGAAAAGA
AAAACCACCCTGGCGCCCAATACGCAAACCGCCTCTCCCCGCGCGTTGGCCGATTCATTAATGCAGCTGG
CACGACAGGTTTCCCGACTGGAAAGCGGGCAGTGAGCGCAACGCAATTAATGTAAGTTAGCTCACTCATT
AGGCACCGGGATCTCGACCGATGCCCTTGAGAGCCTTCAACCCAGTCAGCTCCTTCCGGTGGGCGCGGGG
CATGACTATCGTCGCCGCACTTATGACTGTCTTCTTTATCATGCAACTCGTAGGACAGGTGCCGGCAGCG
CTCTGGGTCATTTTCGGCGAGGACCGCTTTCGCTGGAGCGCGACGATGATCGGCCTGTCGCTTGCGGTAT
TCGGAATCTTGCACGCCCTCGCTCAAGCCTTCGTCACTGGTCCCGCCACCAAACGTTTCGGCGAGAAGCA
GGCCATTATCGCCGGCATGGCGGCCGACGCGCTGGGCTACGTCTTGCTGGCGTTCGGCTGGCATTGACCC
TGAGTGATTTTTCTCTGGTCCCGCCGCATCCATACCGCCAGTTGTTTACCCTCACAACGTTCCAGTAACC
GGGCATGTTCATCATCAGTAACCCGTATCGTGAGCATCCTCTCTCGTTTCATCGGTATCATTACCCCCAT
GAACAGAAATCCCCCTTACACGGAGGCATCAGTGACCAAACAGGAAAAAACCGCCCTTAACATGGCCCGC
TTTATCAGAAGCCAGACATTAACGCTTCTGGAGAAACTCAACGAGCTGGACGCGGATGAACAGGCAGACA
TCTGTGAATCGCTGCACGACCACGCTGATGAGCTTTACCGCAGCTGCCTCGCGCGTTTCGGTGATGACGG
TGAAAACCTCTGACACATGCAGCTCCCGGAGACGGTCACAGCTTGTCTGTAAGCGGATGCCGGGAGCAGA
CAAGCCCGTCAGGGCGCGTCAGCGGGTGTTGGCGGGTGTCGGGGCGCAGCCATGACCCAGTCACGTAGCG
ATAGCGGAGTGTATACTGGCTTAACTATGCGGCATCAGAGCAGATTGTACTGAGAGTGCACCATAGCTTC
CTCGCTCACTGACTCGCTGCGCTCGGTCGTTCGGCTGCGGCGAGCGGTATCAGCTCACTCAAAGGCGGTA
ATACGGTTATCCACAGAATCAGGGGATAACGCAGGAAAGAACATGTGAGCAAAAGGCCAGCAAAAGGCCA
GGAACCGTAAAAAGGCCGCGTTGCTGGCGTTTTTCCATAGGCTCCGCCCCCCTGACGAGCATCACAAAAA
TCGACGCTCAAGTCAGAGGTGGCGAAACCCGACAGGACTATAAAGATACCAGGCGTTTCCCCCTGGAAGC
TCCCTCGTGCGCTCTCCTGTTCCGACCCTGCCGCTTACCGGATACCTGTCCGCCTTTCTCCCTTCGGGAA
GCGTGGCGCTTTCTCATAGCTCACGCTGTAGGTATCTCAGTTCGGTGTAGGTCGTTCGCTCCAAGCTGGG
CTGTGTGCACGAACCCCCCGTTCAGCCCGACCGCTGCGCCTTATCCGGTAACTATCGTCTTGAGTCCAAC
CCGGTAAGACACGACTTATCGCCACTGGCAGCAGCCACTGGTAACAGGATTAGCAGAGCGAGGTATGTAG
GCGGTGCTACAGAGTTCTTGAAGTGGTGGCCTAACTACGGCTACACTAGAAGGACAGTATTTGGTATCTG
CGCTCTGCTGAAGCCAGTTACCTTCGGAAAAAGAGTTGGTAGCTCTTGATCCGGCAAACAAACCACCGCT
GGTAGCGGTGGTTTTTTTGTTTGCAAGCAGCAGATTACGCGCAGAAAAAAAGGATCTCAAGAAGATCCTT
TGATCTTTTCTACGGGGTCTGACGCTCAGTGGAACGAAAACTCACGTTAAGGGATTTTGGTCATGAGATT
ATCAAAAAGGATCTTCACCTAGATCCTTT
[125 nt withheld, positions 7870-7994]
C
[141 nt withheld, positions 7996-8136]
CCTTTGACGTTGGAGTCCACGTTCTTT
[37 nt withheld, positions 8164-8200]
ACCCTATCTCGGGCTATTCTTTTGATTTATAAGGGATTTTGCCGATTTCGGCCTATTGGTTAAAAAATGA
GCTGATTTAACAAAAATTTAACGCGAATTTTAACAAAAT
[37 nt withheld, positions 8310-8346]
T
[38 nt withheld, positions 8348-8385]
AATCAATCTAAAGTATATATGAGTAAACTTGGTCTGACAGTTACCAATGCTTAATCAGTGAGGCACCTAT
CTCAGCGATCTGTCTATTTCGTTCATCCATAGTTGCCTGACTCCCCGTCGTGTAGATAACTACGATACGG
GAGGGCTTACCATCTGGCCCCAGTGCTGCAATGATACCGCGAGACCCACGCTCACCGGCTCCAGATTTAT
CAGCAATAAACCAGCCAGCCGGAAGGGCCGAGCGCAGAAGTGGTCCTGCAACTTTATCCGCCTCCATCCA
GTCTATTAATTGTTGCCGGGAAGCTAGAGTAAGTAGTTCGCCAGTTAATAGTTTGCGCAACGTTGTTGCC
ATTGCTACAGGCATCGTGGTGTCACGCTCGTCGTTTGGTATGGCTTCATTCAGCTCCGGTTCCCAACGAT
CAAGGCGAGTTACATGATCCCCCATGTTGTGCAAAAAAGCGGTTAGCTCCTTCGGTCCTCCGATCGTTGT
CAGAAGTAAGTTGGCCGCAGTGTTATCACTCATGGTTATGGCAGCACTGCATAATTCTCTTACTGTCATG
CCATCCGTAAGATGCTTTTCTGTGACTGGTGAGTACTCAACCAAGTCATTCTGAGAATAGTGTATGCGGC
GACCGAGTTGCTCTTGCCCGGCGTCAACACGGGATAATACCGCGCCACATAGCAGAACTTTAAAAGTGCT
CATCATTGGGAAACGTTCTTCGGGGCGAAAACTCTCAAGGATCTTACCGCTGTTGAGATCCAGTTCGATG
TAACCCACTCGTGCACCCAACTGATCTTCAGCATCTTTTACTTTCACCAGCGTTTCTGGGTGAGCAAAAA
CAGGAAGGCAAAATGCCGCAAAAAAGGGAATAAGGGCGACACGGAAATGTTGAATACTCATACTCTTCCT
TTTTCAATATTATTGAAGCATTTATCAGGGTTATTGTCTCATGAGCGGATACATATTTGAATGTATTTAG
AAAAATAAACAAATAGGGGTTCCGCGCACATTTCC
