>Addgene plasmid #228210 | pTBY1-T4gp61/41 fusion | depositor partial sequence | sequence record 447904 | gp61(I342G)-24 amino acid linker-gp41
ATGTCATCAATACCTTGGATTGATAATGAGTTTGCATACCGTGCATTAGCTCATTTACCTAAATTCACAC
AAGTAAATAATAGTTCAACTTTTAAATTACGGTTTAGATGCCCTGTTTGTGGAGATTCAAAAACCGACCA
GAATAAAGCCCGTGGATGGTATTATGGTGATAATAATGAAGGAAATATTCATTGTTATAACTGTAACTAT
CATGCACCAATCGGAATATATTTAAAGGAGTTTGAACCCGATTTATATCGTGAGTATATCTTTGAAATAA
GAAAAGAAAAAGGTAAAAGTCGTCCAATAGAAAAACCTAAAGAACTTCCTAAACAACCCGAGAAGAAAAT
AATTAAATCTCTTCCGTCATGTGTTAGATTAGATAAACTGGCGGAAGACCATCCAATTATAAAATACGTA
AAAGCTCGTTGTATTCCAAAGGATAAATGGAAATATCTTTGGTTTACAACCGAATGGCCTAAATTAGTTA
ATAGCATAGCACCGGGAACATACAAAAAGGAAATTTCTGAGCCTCGTCTTGTTATTCCAATTTATAATGC
TAATGGAAAAGCTGAGTCTTTTCAAGGACGTGCATTAAAGAAAGATGCTCCTCAAAAATATATCACCATC
AAAGCTTATCCTGAGGCAACAAAAATCTATGGAGTCGAACGAGTTAAAGATGGTGATGTATATGTTCTAG
AAGGACCTATAGATTCACTTTTTATTGAAAATGGTATAGCTATTACGGGCGGTCAATTAGACCTAGAAGT
TGTTCCATTTAAAGATAGACGTGTGTGGGTCTTAGATAATGAACCTCGTCACCCTGACACTATTAAACGA
ATGACTAAATTAGTTGATGCAGGAGAAAGGGTTATGTTTTGGGATAAATCTCCCTGGAAATCAAAAGATG
TTAATGATATGATTAGAAAGGAAGGTGCAACCCCTGAACAAATTATGGAATATATGAAAAATAATATTGC
CCAGGGGTTAATGGCTAAAATGCGGCTATCTAAATATGCTAAGGGTGGTGGTGGTAGCGAAGGTGGTGGT
AGCGGTGAAGGTGGTGGTACCGGTGGTGGTAGCGAAGGTGGTGGTAGCATGGTAGAAATTATTCTTTCTC
ATCTCATATTTGATCAAGCTTATTTTTCAAAAGTTTGGCCATATATGGATTCAGAATATTTTGAAAGTGG
TCCAGCTAAAAATACATTCAAATTAATTAAATCTCATGTTAATGAGTACCATAGCGTTCCATCTATTAAT
GCGTTAAATGTTGCATTAGAAAATAGTTCATTTACTGAAACAGAATATTCTGGTGTAAAAACACTTATTT
CAAAACTGGCTGATTCTCCGGAAGACCACAGCTGGTTAGTAAAAGAAACAGAAAAATATGTTCAGCAAAG
GGCGATGTTTAATGCTACGTCTAAAATAATCGAAATTCAAACTAATGCTGAGCTTCCTCCGGAAAAACGA
AATAAGAAAATGCCGGATGTTGGTGCTATTCCTGACATCATGCGCCAGGCATTATCAATTTCATTTGATA
GTTACGTTGGTCATGATTGGATGGATGACTACGAAGCACGTTGGCTATCTTATATGAATAAAGCTCGTAA
GGTTCCATTTAAACTCAGAATTCTGAACAAAATTACGAAAGGCGGAGCTGAAACTGGAACACTGAACGTT
TTAATGGCTGGCGTTAACGTTGGTAAATCATTAGGATTGTGTTCATTAGCGGCAGATTATTTACAGCTCG
GACATAATGTTCTTTACATTTCCATGGAAATGGCAGAAGAAGTCTGTGCTAAACGTATTGACGCTAATAT
GCTTGATGTTTCTCTTGATGACATTGATGATGGGCATATTTCTTACGCTGAGTATAAAGGAAAAATGGAA
AAATGGCGTGAGAAATCTACTCTTGGTCGTTTAATCGTTAAACAGTATCCTACTGGTGGAGCAGACGCTA
ATACATTTCGATCACTTTTAAACGAATTGAAGCTCAAGAAGAATTTTGTTCCAACAATCATTATTGTCGA
CTATCTAGGTATTTGTAAATCTTGCCGCATTAGAGTTTATTCAGAAAATAGTTACACAACTGTTAAAGCT
ATTGCAGAGGAATTACGTGCTCTGGCTGTTGAAACCGAAACTGTTCTTTGGACTGCAGCACAGGTTGGTA
AACAAGCTTGGGACTCTTCCGATGTTAACATGAGCGATATTGCAGAATCTGCCGGTCTTCCAGCAACAGC
CGATTTTATGCTTGCGGTCATTGAAACCGAGGAGCTAGCAGCTGCTGAACAACAACTCATTAAGCAAATC
AAATCACGATATGGTGATAAGAATAAGTGGAATAAGTTTTTGATGGGTGTTCAAAAAGGAAATCAAAAAT
GGGTAGAAATTGAACAAGATTCTACTCCAACTGAAGTGAACGAAGTAGCAGGTTCACAACAGATTCAGGC
TGAGCAGAATCGCTATCAAAGAAATGAATCGACTCGAGCTCAGTTAGATGCTTTGGCGAATGAATTAAAA
TTT
